Addgene plasmid #27257: SG-3'REL
Depositing lab: Thomas Gilmore. Depositing organization: Boston University Main Campus. Publication: Deletion of either C-terminal transactivation subdomain enhances the in vitro transforming activity of human transcription factor REL in chicken spleen cells. Starczynowski DT, Reynolds JG, Gilmore TD. Oncogene. 2003 Oct 9. 22(44):6928-36. 10.1038/sj.onc.1206801 PubMed 14534540.
Backbone
  Vector backbone: pSG424
  Backbone size w/o insert (bp): 3396
  Vector type: Mammalian Expression
Growth in bacteria
  Bacterial resistance: Ampicillin, 100 μg/mL
  Growth temperature: 37°C
  Growth strain: DH5alpha
  Copy number: High Copy
Gene/Insert
  Gene/Insert name: REL
  Species: H. sapiens (human)
  Insert size (bp): 927
  Mutation: Contains aa 278-587 of REL
  Entrez Gene: REL (a.k.a. C-Rel, HIVEN86A, IMD92)
  Tag / fusion protein: GAL4 (N terminal on backbone)
  Cloning method: Restriction Enzyme; 5′ cloning site BamHI (not destroyed); 3′ cloning site KpnI (not destroyed)
  Sequencing primers: 5′ Gal4 N-term; 3′ pBRRevBam_primer
Terms and licenses: Academic/Nonprofit Terms; Industry Terms: Not Available to Industry
How to cite: SG-3'REL was a gift from Thomas Gilmore (Addgene plasmid # 27257 ; http://n2t.net/addgene:27257 ; RRID:Addgene_27257)
