[The description below was written by a language model from this plasmid's Addgene catalogue record.]
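Description:
SG-3'REL is a mammalian expression plasmid built on the pSG424 backbone (about 3.4 kb without insert), a vector designed for producing fusions to the DNA-binding domain of the yeast transcription factor GAL4. It is maintained in E. coli as a high-copy plasmid under ampicillin selection. The record does not list the promoter, polyadenylation signal or origin of replication, and no feature table is available to confirm them, so these elements cannot be specified beyond what is implied by the backbone name.

The insert is a 927 bp fragment of human REL (c-Rel, an NF-κB family transcription factor) encoding amino acids 278–587, that is, the C-terminal portion of the protein, lacking most of the N-terminal Rel homology domain. It was cloned between BamHI and KpnI sites, both of which are retained, placing it in frame downstream of the backbone-encoded GAL4 moiety so that the expressed product carries GAL4 at its N terminus. In this arrangement the GAL4 portion tethers the fusion to GAL4 binding sites in a co-transfected reporter, and any reporter activation reflects the intrinsic transactivation capacity of the attached REL sequences, independent of REL's own DNA binding. The associated publication concerns the C-terminal transactivation subdomains of human REL and how deleting them affects transforming activity in chicken spleen cells. The construct therefore most plausibly serves to measure the transactivation strength of the REL C-terminal region, probably as a reference for comparison with deletion derivatives, although the record does not state its use.
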