>Addgene plasmid #27257 | SG-3'REL | addgene partial sequence | sequence record 33532 | 27257 with SV40-pA-R
AACAACAACAATTGCATTCATTTTATGTTTCAGGTTCAGGGGGAGGTGTGGGAGGTTTTTTAAAGCAAGT
AAAACCTCTACAGATGTGATATGGCTGATTATGATCATTACTTATCTAGAGCTCGAATTCCCCGGGGTAC
CGGGCCCCCCCTCGAGTTTTTTTTTTTTTTTTTTTTTGAGACAGAGTCTCACTCTGTCACCCAGGCTGGA
GTGCGGTGGTGTGATCTCAGCTCACTGCAACCTCTGCTTCCTGGGTTCAAACAATTATTGTGCCTCAGCC
TCCCAAGTAGCTGACAGTACAGGCACGTACCACCATGCTCAGCTAATTTTTGTATTTTTAGTANAGACGG
GGTTTCACCATGTTGGCCAGGCTGGTCTCGAATTCCTGGTCTCAAGTGATCCACCCGCCTTGGCCTCCCA
AAGTGCTAGGATTACAGGTGTGAGCCCCTGCGCCTGGCCTCTGAGTTGTCTTTTTATGACAGCTTCCAAT
TTTGTATTCGCTATGTCCAAAGTTGTATGCTTCTTCCCTGAAAAAAGTTTTTTATATTCTCAAATACAGT
ATTATATTCTCAGTCAGTATTATATATACAGTATAAATATAGTATTATATCCCCAGTTAGACAAATACAA
AATGCTGCATCTATATAGGTGGTATCAAGATTTAAAAGGATTTAAATCTTGCAAGTTATACTTGAAAAAA
TTCATATGGAAAGGAGTCACTCAATTGCTCATTTTGCATACTGCCAATACCTGAATACTGACTATCTTGA
ACAAAACCATGACTGTTTGGATTA
