>Addgene plasmid #27257 | SG-3'REL | addgene partial sequence | sequence record 33533 | 27257 with GAL4_N-term (5' GAGTAGTAACAAAGGTCAA 3')
GAGTTGCGGATTCCGGGGATCCCCGGGCTGCAGGAATTCGATATCTGCCAGATGAAAAAGATACTTACGG
CAATAAAGCAAAGAAACAAAAGACAACTCTGCTTTTCCAGAAACTGTGCCAGGATCACGTTAATTTTCCT
GAGAGACCAAGACCTGGTCTCCTCGGTTCAATTGGAGAAGGAAGATACTTCAAAAAAGAACCAAACTTGT
TTTCTCATGATGCAGTTGTGAGAGAAATGCCTACAGGGGTTTCAAGTCAAGCAGAATCCTACTATCCCTC
ACCTGGGCCCATCTCAAGTGGATTGTCACATCATGCCTCAATGGCACCTCTGCCTTCTTCAAGCTGGTCA
TCAGTGGCCCACCCCACCCCACGCTCAGGCAATACAAACCCACTGAGTAGTTTTTCAACAAGGACACTTC
CTTCTAATTCGCAAGGTATCCCACCATTCCTGAGAATACCTGTTGGGAATGATTTAAATGCTTCTAATGC
TTGCATTTACAACAATGCCGATGACATAGTCGGAATGGAAGCGTCATCCATGCCATCAGCAGATTTATAT
GGTATTTCTGATCCCAACATGCTGTCTAATTGTTCTGTGAATATGATGACAACCAGCAGTGACAGCATGG
GAGAGACTGATAATCCAAGACTTCTGAGCATGAATCTTGAAAACCCCTCATGTAATTCAGTGTTAGACCC
AAGAGACTTGAGACAGCTCCATCAGATGTCCTCTTCCAGTATGTCAGCAGGCGCCAATTCCAATACTA
