>Addgene plasmid #27257 | SG-3'REL | addgene partial sequence | sequence record 33534 | 27257 with Gal4 N-term
AAACAAAAGACAACTCGTGCGTTTTCCAGAAACTGCTGCCAGGATCACGGTTAATTTTCCTGAGAGACCA
AGACCTGGTCTCCTCGGTTCAATTGGAGAAGGAAGATACTTCAAAAAAGAACCAAACTTGTTTTCTCATG
ATGCAGTTGTGAGAGAAATGCCTACAGGGGTTTCAAGTCAAGCAGAATCCTACTATCCCTCACCTGGGCC
CATCTCAAGTGGATTGTCACATCATGCCTCAATGGCACCTCTGCCTTCTTCAAGCTGGTCATCAGTGGCC
CACCCCACCCCACGCTCAGGCAATACAAACCCACTGAGTAGTTTTTCAACAAGGACACTTCCTTCTAATT
CGCAAGGTATCCCACCATTCCTGAGAATACCTGTTGGGAATGATTTAAATGCTTCTAATGCTTGCATTTA
CAACAATGCCGATGACATAGTCGGAATGGAAGCGTCATCCATGCCATCAGCAGATTTATATGGTATTTCT
GATCCCAACATGCTGTCTAATTGTTCTGTGAATATGATGACAACCAGCAGTGACAGCATGGGAGAGACTG
ATAATCC
